>Addgene plasmid #152143 | pGBW-m4133320 | addgene full sequence | sequence record 297956 | Addgene NGS Result
TAGCCAGATCTAGTAATCAATTACGGGGTCATTAGTTCATAGCCCATATATGGAGTTCCGCGTTACATAA
CTTACGGTAAATGGCCCGCCTGGCTGACCGCCCAACGACCCCCGCCCATTGACGTCAATAATGACGTATG
TTCCCATAGTAACGCCAATAGGGACTTTCCATTGACGTCAATGGGTGGAGTATTTACGGTAAACTGCCCA
CTTGGCAGTACATCAAGTGTATCATATGCCAAGTACGCCCCCTATTGACGTCAATGACGGTAAATGGCCC
GCCTGGCATTATGCCCAGTACATGACCTTATGGGACTTTCCTACTTGGCAGTACATCTACGTATTAGTCA
TCGCTATTACCATGCTGATGCGGTTTTGGCAGTACATCAATGGGCGTGGATAGCGGTTTGACTCACGGGG
ATTTCCAAGTCTCCACCCCATTGACGTCAATGGGAGTTTGTTTTGGCACCAAAATCAACGGGACTTTCCA
AAATGTCGTAACAACTCCGCCCCATTGACGCAAATGGGCGGTAGGCGTGTACGGTGGGAGGTCTATATAA
GCAGAGCTGGTTTAGTGAACCGTCAGATCAGATCTTTGTCGATCCTACCATCCACTCGACACACCCGCCA
GCGGCCGCCACCATGGCGGTGGGGGCTTGCGTACTATGTAACAGCCAGACGTCATTGCGCTGCGGTGCAT
GTATAAGAAGGCCGTTTCTGTGTTGCAAATGCTGCTACGATCATGTTATTTCGACTTCTCACAAGCTTGT
GCTCAGTGTCAATCCTTATGTGTGTAATGCCCCCGGATGCGACGTCACAGATGTTACCCAACTGTACCTG
GGCGGCATGTCCTATTATTGTAAGAGCCACAAACCACCAATCTCCTTCCCCCTGTGCGCCAACGGACAGG
TGTTTGGGCTCTACAAAAACACATGTGTGGGATCTGACAATGTCACCGACTTCAACGCTATCGCCACATG
CGATTGGACTAATGCAGGCGACTACATTTTAGCCAACACCTGTACCGAACGGCTGAAGTTATTTGCGGCT
GAGACTCTAAAGGCAACTGAGGAAACCTTCAAACTTTCATATGGTATCGCCACGGTACGTGAGGTGTTGT
CTGATCGAGAACTGCATCTCAGTTGGGAGGTCGGGAAGCCTAGACCTCCCCTTAATCGAAATTACGTGTT
CACAGGTTATAGGGTTACCAAGAACAGCAAAGTCCAGATCGGCGAATATACTTTTGAGAAGGGAGATTAC
GGTGACGCCGTAGTGTATCGTGGCACAACAACATACAAACTGAATGTTGGGGATTACTTCGTGCTGACGT
CCCACACCGTTATGCCGCTCTCAGCTCCAACTTTGGTTCCCCAGGAACATTACGTGCGGATTACTGGACT
CTATCCAACGCTAAACATAAGCGACGAGTTTTCCAGCAACGTGGCTAATTACCAAAAGGTCGGCATGCAG
AAGTACTCCACCCTTCAGGGTCCTCCTGGGACTGGCAAAAGTCACTTCGCCATCGGACTGGCACTTTACT
ATCCCAGTGCGCGCATTGTATATACCGCCTGCTCACATGCGGCAGTGGACGCCCTGTGTGAGAAGGCTTT
AAAGTATCTGCCAATAGACAAATGCTCTCGCATTATCCCTGCCAGGGCCAGAGTGGAGTGCTTTGATAAG
TTTAAAGTGAACTCGACCCTCGAACAGTATGTCTTCTGCACAGTTAACGCATTGCCCGAAACGACCGCCG
ATATAGTTGTGTTCGACGAAATCTCAATGGCTACCAATTATGATCTCTCCGTCGTCAATGCACGGCTGCG
GGCCAAACACTACGTCTACATCGGGGACCCCGCGCAGTTACCAGCACCGCGAACCCTACTGACTAAGGGC
ACACTTGAGCCAGAGTACTTCAACAGCGTATGTAGACTGATGAAAACCATTGGCCCTGATATGTTCCTGG
GAACATGTCGGAGGTGCCCCGCTGAAATAGTGGACACCGTTTCAGCACTTGTGTACGACAATAAGCTCAA
AGCACACAAGGATAAATCCGCACAATGTTTTAAGATGTTTTACAAAGGGGTTATTACCCATGATGTGTCT
AGCGCTATCAATCGCCCTCAGATTGGCGTGGTGAGAGAGTTTTTGACGCGAAATCCCGCCTGGCGAAAGG
CCGTATTCATCAGTCCTTACAACTCGCAAAATGCCGTCGCTAGTAAGATTTTAGGACTCCCTACTCAGAC
AGTTGATAGCTCTCAAGGTTCTGAATACGATTATGTGATTTTTACTCAGACTACCGAAACGGCACATTCT
TGTAACGTCAACCGTTTTAACGTGGCCATTACAAGGGCCAAGGTTGGCATCTTGTGTATCATGTCAGACC
GGGACCTGTATGATAAACTGCAATTCACATCTTTGGAGATACCGCGCCGCAATGTCGCTACCCTTCAGGA
AAACCTTTACTTTCAGTCGTACCCCTATGACGTACCAGATTATGCGTAAGCTAGCTTGACTGACTGAGAT
ACAGCGTACCTTCAGCTCACAGACATGATAAGATACATTGATGAGTTTGGACAAACCACAACTAGAATGC
AGTGAAAAAAATGCTTTATTTGTGAAATTTGTGATGCTATTGCTTTATTTGTAACCATTATAAGCTGCAA
TAAACAAGTTAACAACAACAATTGCATTCATTTTATGTTTCAGGTTCAGGGGGAGGTGTGGGAGGTTTTT
TAAAGCAAGTAAAACCTCTACAAATGTGGTATTGGCCCATCTCTATCGGTATCGTAGCATAACCCCTTGG
GGCCTCTAAACGGGTCTTGAGGGGTTTTTTGTGCCCCTCGGGCCGGATTGCTATCTACCGGCATTGGCGC
AGAAAAAAATGCCTGATGCGACGCTGCGCGTCTTATACTCCCACATATGCCAGATTCAGCAACGGATACG
GCTTCCCCAACTTGCCCACTTCCATACGTGTCCTCCTTACCAGAAATTTATCCTTAAGGTCGTCAGCTAT
CCTGCAGGCGATCTCTCGATTTCGATCAAGACATTCCTTTAATGGTCTTTTCTGGACACCACTAGGGGTC
AGAAGTAGTTCATCAAACTTTCTTCCCTCCCTAATCTCATTGGTTACCTTGGGCTATCGAAACTTAATTA
ACCAGTCAAGTCAGCTACTTGGCGAGATCGACTTGTCTGGGTTTCGACTACGCTCAGAATTGCGTCAGTC
AAGTTCGATCTGGTCCTTGCTATTGCACCCGTTCTCCGATTACGAGTTTCATTTAAATCATGTGAGCAAA
AGGCCAGCAAAAGGCCAGGAACCGTAAAAAGGCCGCGTTGCTGGCGTTTTTCCATAGGCTCCGCCCCCCT
GACGAGCATCACAAAAATCGACGCTCAAGTCAGAGGTGGCGAAACCCGACAGGACTATAAAGATACCAGG
CGTTTCCCCCTGGAAGCTCCCTCGTGCGCTCTCCTGTTCCGACCCTGCCGCTTACCGGATACCTGTCCGC
CTTTCTCCCTTCGGGAAGCGTGGCGCTTTCTCATAGCTCACGCTGTAGGTATCTCAGTTCGGTGTAGGTC
GTTCGCTCCAAGCTGGGCTGTGTGCACGAACCCCCCGTTCAGCCCGACCGCTGCGCCTTATCCGGTAACT
ATCGTCTTGAGTCCAACCCGGTAAGACACGACTTATCGCCACTGGCAGCAGCCACTGGTAACAGGATTAG
CAGAGCGAGGTATGTAGGCGGTGCTACAGAGTTCTTGAAGTGGTGGCCTAACTACGGCTACACTAGAAGA
ACAGTATTTGGTATCTGCGCTCTGCTGAAGCCAGTTACCTTCGGAAAAAGAGTTGGTAGCTCTTGATCCG
GCAAACAAACCACCGCTGGTAGCGGTGGTTTTTTTGTTTGCAAGCAGCAGATTACGCGCAGAAAAAAAGG
ATCTCAAGAAGATCCTTTGATCTTTTCTACGGGGTCTGACGCTCAGTGGAACGAAAACTCACGTTAAGGG
ATTTTGGTCATGAGATTATCAAAAAGGATCTTCACCTAGATCCTTTTAAATTAAAAATGAAGTTTTAAAT
CAATCTAAAGTATATATGAGTAAACTTGGTCTGACAGTTACCAATGCTTAATCAGTGAGGCACCTATCTC
AGCGATCTGTCTATTTCGTTCATCCATAGTTGCATTTAAATTTCCGAACTCTCCAAGGCCCTCGTCGGAA
AATCTTCAAACCTTTCGTCCGATCCATCTTGCAGGCTACCTCTCGAACGAACTATCGCAAGTCTCTTGGC
CGGCCTTGCGCCTTGGCTATTGCTTGGCAGCGCCTATCGCCAGGTATTACTCCAATCCCGAATATCCGAG
ATCGGGATCACCCGAGAGAAGTTCAACCTACATCCTCAATCCCGATCTATCCGAGATCCGAGGAATATCG
AAATCGGGGCGCGCCTGGTGTACCGAGAACGATCCTCTCAGTGCGAGTCTCGACGATCCATATCGTTGCT
TGGCAGTCAGCCAGTCGGAATCCAGCTTGGGACCCAGGAAGTCCAATCGTCAGATATTGTACTCAAGCCT
GGTCACGGCAGCGTACCGATCTGTTTAAACCTAGATATTGATAGTCTGATCGGTCAACGTATAATCGAGT
CCTAGCTTTTGCAAACATCTATCAAGAGACAGGATCAGCAGGAGGCTTTCGCATGAGTATTCAACATTTC
CGTGTCGCCCTTATTCCCTTTTTTGCGGCATTTTGCCTTCCTGTTTTTGCTCACCCAGAAACGCTGGTGA
AAGTAAAAGATGCTGAAGATCAGTTGGGTGCGCGAGTGGGTTACATCGAACTGGATCTCAACAGCGGTAA
GATCCTTGAGAGTTTTCGCCCCGAAGAACGCTTTCCAATGATGAGCACTTTTAAAGTTCTGCTATGTGGC
GCGGTATTATCCCGTATTGACGCCGGGCAAGAGCAACTCGGTCGCCGCATACACTATTCTCAGAATGACT
TGGTTGAGTATTCACCAGTCACAGAAAAGCATCTTACGGATGGCATGACAGTAAGAGAATTATGCAGTGC
TGCCATAACCATGAGTGATAACACTGCGGCCAACTTACTTCTGACAACGATTGGAGGACCGAAGGAGCTA
ACCGCTTTTTTGCACAACATGGGGGATCATGTAACTCGCCTTGATCGTTGGGAACCGGAGCTGAATGAAG
CCATACCAAACGACGAGCGTGACACCACGATGCCTGTAGCAATGGCAACAACCTTGCGTAAACTATTAAC
TGGCGAACTACTTACTCTAGCTTCCCGGCAACAGTTGATAGACTGGATGGAGGCGGATAAAGTTGCAGGA
CCACTTCTGCGCTCGGCCCTTCCGGCTGGCTGGTTTATTGCTGATAAATCTGGAGCCGGTGAGCGTGGGT
CTCGCGGTATCATTGCAGCACTGGGGCCAGATGGTAAGCCCTCCCGTATCGTAGTTATCTACACGACGGG
GAGTCAGGCAACTATGGATGAACGAAATAGACAGATCGCTGAGATAGGTGCCTCACTGATTAAGCATTGG
TAACCGATTCTAGGTGCATTGGCGCAGAAAAAAATGCCTGATGCGACGCTGCGCGTCTTATACTCCCACA
TATGCCAGATTCAGCAACGGATACGGCTTCCCCAACTTGCCCACTTCCATACGTGTCCTCCTTACCAGAA
ATTTATCCTTAAGATCCCGAATCGTTTAAACTCGACTCTGGCTCTATCGAATCTCCGTCGTTTCGAGCTT
ACGCGAACAGCCGTGGCGCTCATTTGCTCGTCGGGCATCGAATCTCGTCAGCTATCGTCAGCTTACCTTT
TTGGCAGCGATCGCGGCTCCCGACATCTTGGACCATTAGCTCCACAGGTATCTTCTTCCCTCTAGTGGTC
ATAACAGCAGCTTCAGCTACCTCTCAATTCAAAAAACCCCTCAAGACCCGTTTAGAGGCCCCAAGGGGTT
ATGCTATCAATCGTTGCGTTACACACACAAAAAACCAACACACATCCATCTTCGATGGATAGCGATTTTA
TTATCTAACTGCTGATCGAGTG
Features (pLannotate 1.2.2; 16 found; start..end, strand, type, name):
     61..364     +  enhancer       CMV enhancer: human cytomegalovirus immediate early enhancer
    437..454     -  promoter       CMV promoter (fragment): human cytomegalovirus (CMV) immediate early promoter
    517..568     +  promoter       CMVd2 promoter: truncated human cytomegalovirus (CMV) immediate early promoter that yields moderately reduced expression relative to the full-length promoter
    628..2454    +  CDS            rep (fragment): R1AB_SARS - Experimental evidence at protein level: Swiss-Prot protein existence level 1. [2'-O-methyltransferase]: Methyltransferase that mediates mRNA cap 2'-O-ribose methylation to the 5'-cap structure of viral mRNAs. N7-methyl guanosine cap is a prerequisite for binding of nsp16. Therefore plays an essential role in viral mRNAs cap methylation which is essential to evade immune system. From Severe acute respiratory syndrome coronavirus (SARS-CoV).
   2549..2670    -  polyA_signal   SV40 poly(A) signal: SV40 polyadenylation signal
   2693..2762    -  CDS            large T antigen (fragment): large T antigen from SV40 (simian virus 40)
   2785..2831    +  terminator     T7 terminator: transcription terminator for bacteriophage T7 RNA polymerase
   2861..2997    +  terminator     rrnG terminator: transcription terminator from the E. coli ribosomal RNA rrnG operon (Albrechtsen et al., 1991)
   3042..3113    +  misc_feature   3' β-globin insulator: insulator downstream of the human β-globin locus (Farrell et al., 2002)
   3339..3927    -  rep_origin     ori: high-copy-number ColE1/pMB1/pBR322/pUC origin of replication
   4099..4163    -  CDS            bla(M) (fragment): β-lactamase lacking the signal sequence; bla(M); allows cytosolic expression of β-lactamase
   4673..5533    +  CDS            AmpR: β-lactamase; bla; confers resistance to ampicillin, carbenicillin, and related antibiotics
   5546..5682    +  terminator     rrnG terminator: transcription terminator from the E. coli ribosomal RNA rrnG operon (Albrechtsen et al., 1991)
   5834..5905    +  misc_feature   5' β-globin insulator: insulator upstream of the human β-globin locus (Farrell et al., 2002)
   5910..5956    -  terminator     T7 terminator: transcription terminator for bacteriophage T7 RNA polymerase
   5974..6022    -  polyA_signal   poly(A) signal: synthetic polyadenylation signal
