[The description below was written by a language model from this plasmid's Addgene catalogue record and pLannotate feature annotations shown in this document.]
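Description:
pGBW-m4133320 is a mammalian expression plasmid built on the pTwist_CMV_6 backbone (about 4.2 kb without insert; the sequenced plasmid is 6,042 nt) for producing the SARS-CoV-2 helicase in transfected cells. In E. coli it is maintained at high copy from a ColE1/pUC-type origin and selected through an AmpR β-lactamase gene conferring ampicillin resistance. The bacterial module and the expression cassette are flanked by several insulating elements: rrnG and T7 transcription terminators, 5' and 3' β-globin insulator sequences, and a short synthetic poly(A) signal. These presumably limit transcriptional read-through between the parts of the plasmid.

The payload is a roughly 1.8 kb wild-type insert encoding the helicase, a mature product of the viral ORF1ab replicase polyprotein. It is driven by the human cytomegalovirus immediate early enhancer and promoter and followed by an SV40 polyadenylation signal. The automated annotation labels the coding region as a fragment of the SARS-CoV replicase polyprotein, with descriptive text about the 2'-O-methyltransferase. That text is the generic entry for the whole homologous polyprotein, not a description of this segment, which the catalogue record identifies as the helicase. According to the record, the backbone supplies a C-terminal TEV-cleavable HA tag. The feature table does not annotate the tag separately, though the annotated coding span is slightly longer than the stated insert. The HA epitope would allow antibody detection or pull-down of the protein, and the TEV site allows the tag to be removed. The stated purpose is simply mammalian expression of the viral helicase, and no mammalian selection marker is annotated.
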