Addgene plasmid #152143: pGBW-m4133320
Purpose: Mammalian expression plasmid for SARS-CoV-2 helicase
Depositing lab: Ginkgo Bioworks & Benjie Chen. Depositing organization: Ginkgo Bioworks.
Backbone
  Vector backbone: pTwist_CMV_6
  Backbone size w/o insert (bp): 4180
  Vector type: Mammalian Expression
Growth in bacteria
  Bacterial resistance: Ampicillin, 100 μg/mL
  Growth temperature: 37°C
  Growth strain: DH5alpha
  Copy number: High Copy
Gene/Insert
  Gene/Insert name: SARS-CoV-2 helicase
  Species: Severe acute respiratory syndrome coronavirus 2
  Insert size (bp): 1802
  Mutation: wt
  Entrez Gene: ORF1ab (a.k.a. GU280_gp01)
  Promoter: CMV
  Tag / fusion protein: Cleavable TEV;HA (C terminal on backbone)
  Cloning method: Unknown
Resource information
  A portion of this plasmid was derived from a plasmid made by: GinkgoBioworks
Depositor comments: NCBI reference sequence: YP_009725308.1
How to cite: pGBW-m4133320 was a gift from Ginkgo Bioworks & Benjie Chen (Addgene plasmid # 152143 ; http://n2t.net/addgene:152143 ; RRID:Addgene_152143)
